>Addgene plasmid #135727 | pFETCh_ZBTB21 | addgene full sequence | sequence record 271113 | Addgene NGS Result
GTGATGCGGTTTTGGCAGTACATCAATGGGCGTGGATAGCGGTTTGACTCACGGGGATTTCAAGTCTCCA
CCCCATTGACGTCAATGGGAGTTTGTTTTGGCACCAAAATCAACGGGACTTTCCAAAATGTCGTAACAAC
TCCGCCCCATTGACGCAAATGGGCGGTAGGCGTGTACGGTGGGAGGTCTATATAAGCAGAGCTCGTTTAG
TGAACCGTCAGATCGCCTGGAGACGCCATCCACGCTGTTTTGACCTCCATAGGAGACACCGGGACCGATC
CAGCCTGGGGATCCCGACCATGGCTTCGTACCCCTGCCATCAACACGCGTCTGCGTTCGACCAGGCTGCG
CGTTCTCGCGGCCATAGCAACCGACGTACGGCGTTGCGCCCTCGCCGGCAGCAAGAAGCCACGGAAGTCC
GCCTGGAGCAGAAAATGCCCACGCTACTGCGGGTTTATATAGACGGTCCTCACGGGATGGGGAAAACCAC
CACCACGCAACTGCTGGTGGCCCTGGGTTCGCGCGACGATATCGTCTACGTACCCGAGCCGATGACTTAC
TGGCAGGTGCTGGGGGCTTCCGAGACAATCGCGAACATCTACACCACACAACACCGCCTCGACCAGGGTG
AGATATCGGCCGGGGACGCGGCGGTGGTAATGACAAGCGCCCAGATAACAATGGGCATGCCTTATGCCGT
GACCGACGCCGTTCTGGCTCCTCATATCGGGGGGGAGGCTGGGAGCTCACATGCCCCGCCCCCGGCCCTC
ACCCTCATCTTCGACCGCCATCCCATCGCCGCCCTCCTGTGCTACCCGGCCGCGCGATACCTTATGGGCA
GCATGACCCCCCAGGCCGTGCTGGCGTTCGTGGCCCTCATCCCGCCGACCTTGCCCGGCACAAACATCGT
GTTGGGGGCCCTTCCGGAGGACAGACACATCGACCGCCTGGCCAAACGCCAGCGCCCCGGCGAGCGGCTT
GACCTGGCTATGCTGGCCGCGATTCGCCGCGTTTACGGGCTGCTTGCCAATACGGTGCGGTATCTGCAGG
GCGGCGGGTCGTGGCGGGAGGATTGGGGACAGCTTTCGGGGACGGCCGTGCCGCCCCAGGGTGCCGAGCC
CCAGAGCAACGCGGGCCCACGACCCCATATCGGGGACACGTTATTTACCCTGTTTCGGGCCCCCGAGTTG
CTGGCCCCCAACGGCGACCTGTACAACGTGTTTGCCTGGGCCTTGGACGTCTTGGCCAAACGCCTCCGTC
CCATGCACGTCTTTATCCTGGATTACGACCAATCGCCCGCCGGCTGCCGGGACGCCCTGCTGCAACTTAC
CTCCGGGATGGTCCAGACCCACGTCACCACCCCCGGCTCCATACCGACGATCTGCGACCTGGCGCGCACG
TTTGCCCGGGAGATGGGGGAGGCTAACTGAGGATCCCACGTCACTATTGTATACTCTATATTATACTCTA
TGTTATACTCTGTAATCCTACTCAATAAACGTGTCACGCCTGTGAAACCGTACTAAGTCTCCCGTGTATT
CTTATCACCATCAGGTGACATCCTCGCCCAGGCTGTCAATCATGCCGGTATCGATTCCAGTAGCACCGGC
CCCACGCTGACAACCCACTCTTGCAGCGTTAGCAGCGCCCCTCTTAACAAGCCGACCCCCACCAGCGTCG
CGGTTACTAACACTCCTCTCCCCGACCTGCAGCCCAGCTGAGCCCAACAAAGTAAACCACATCGTCACCA
CAAAAGACGACAACGTGTTCAGTGATTCTTCAGAACAAGTTAACTTCGACTCGGAAGATTCCTCTTGTCT
TCCCGAAGACCTTAGTCTTTCCAAGCAACTGAAAATCCAAGTCAAAGAGGAGCCTGTGGAGGAGGCTGAA
GAAGAGGCACCCGAGGCCAGCACAGCCCCCAAAGAAGCGGGTCCTAGCAAAGAAGCCAGCCTGTGGCCCT
GCGAGAAGTGTGGGAAGATGTTCACGGTGCATAAGCAGCTGGAGCGTCACCAGGAGCTTCTGTGCTCTGT
GAAACCATTTATTTGTCACGTGTGCAACAAAGCTTTTCGCACTAATTTTCGACTCTGGAGTCACTTCCAA
TCGCACATGTCTCAGGCTTCAGAGGAATCGGCACATAAGGAATCTGAGGTGTGCCCTGTTCCCACAAACT
CTCCCTCTCCACCACCTCTGCCACCGCCACCACCACTGCCCAAGATCCAGCCTCTGGAGCCTGACAGCCC
CACAGGCCTGTCCGAAAACCCAACTCCAGCCACAGAAAAACTGTTTGTGCCCCAAGAATCAGACACCCTT
TTTTACCATGCCCCACCCCTTTCAGCAATCACATTTAAAAGACAGTTTATGTGTAAACTTTGCCACAGGA
CATTCAAGACTGCATTTAGTCTTTGGAGTCACGAACAAACACACAATGGGAGCGGAGGAGGTTCCGGTGG
AGGTGGTTCTGGAGATTACAAGGATGACGACGATAAGGGCGATTACAAGGATGACGACGATAAGGGAGAT
TACAAGGATGACGACGATAAGGTTTCAGGAAGCGGAGCTACTAACTTCAGCCTGCTGAAGCAGGCTGGAG
ACGTGGAGGAGAACCCTGGACCTGGATCGTTTCGCATGATTGAACAAGATGGATTGCACGCAGGTTCTCC
GGCCGCTTGGGTGGAGAGGCTATTCGGCTATGACTGGGCACAACAGACAATCGGCTGCTCTGATGCCGCC
GTGTTCCGGCTGTCAGCGCAGGGGCGCCCGGTTCTTTTTGTCAAGACCGACCTGTCCGGTGCCCTGAATG
AACTGCAGGACGAGGCAGCGCGGCTATCGTGGCTGGCCACGACGGGCGTTCCTTGCGCAGCTGTGCTCGA
CGTTGTCACTGAAGCGGGAAGGGACTGGCTGCTATTGGGCGAAGTGCCGGGGCAGGATCTCCTGTCATCT
CACCTTGCTCCTGCCGAGAAAGTATCCATCATGGCTGATGCAATGCGGCGGCTGCATACGCTTGATCCGG
CTACCTGCCCATTCGACCACCAAGCGAAACATCGCATCGAGCGAGCACGTACTCGGATGGAAGCCGGTCT
TGTCGATCAGGATGATCTGGACGAAGAGCATCAGGGGCTCGCGCCAGCCGAACTGTTCGCCAGGCTCAAG
GCGCGCATGCCCGACGGCGAGGATCTCGTCGTGACCCATGGCGATGCCTGCTTGCCGAATATCATGGTGG
AAAATGGCCGCTTTTCTGGATTCATCGACTGTGGCCGGCTGGGTGTGGCCGACCGCTATCAGGACATAGC
GTTGGCTACCCGTGATATTGCTGAAGAGCTTGGCGGCGAATGGGCTGACCGCTTCCTCGTGCTTTACGGT
ATCGCCGCTCCCGATTCGCAGCGCATCGCCTTCTATCGCCTTCTTGACGAGTTCTTCTGATTCGAACATC
CTATGGGAGGCAGTCCCCAGATTTCAACCTGAATTGTGAAATGTGTCATAAGAAACAAAATATTTTTTAA
ACAAGAATAATAAAGGTTGGAGATTGTTACGCTTGAAATTAAGTTGGAGGCAAATTGATAATTACTTAGT
AATGTCCTTAACTTTAGAAATACAGCTTTTAAAATATTGTGGTTCTGGACCTTACAAGAACAAGATGGTT
TGATTTCATTAATGTTGAAATTGGATTAGTCTTGATTGTGTGCATGGTTCCTCATTCCATGGTGTCAGTA
TAATCATTTAATTGAGGTTTTTGGTTTTTTATTGATTAGTGGAATACTGTCGAAGTATTCCTTCTTTTAA
TTATTTTAGACACTTGAGTTCTAGTTAAATCTTAACCATGTTCTTAAGTCCAAAATAGGAAGAAGTGGAG
TAGTTTGCAGTATTGATTTATATCTTAGACTACTTTAGCAATAAAAGATAAATCTCAACTTTAATAAGTT
ATCCTGACACTTGATAAAAATAAATATTTGGTATTTTGTGGTCATGTAAAACTTCTTTTTGTATGAAAAT
TGTGAGAAATTTAAATCAGCAATAGTAACACTTAGATTTTTATAAACTAACAAAAACTTGCTCTCAGTCA
ATATAATAAATGATAGTTAAACTCTAAGGAAGACCTGGGAAATGAAAACAATTTATGGAAGTCCCCTACA
GTCAGTTTCTTGGAAAGTCCTCTCCACTGACTGTAGCCTCCAATTCACTGGCCGTCGTTCACTGGCCGTC
GTTTTACAACGTCGTGACTGGGAAAACCCTGGCGTTACCCAACTTAATCGCCTTGCAGCACATCCCCCTT
TCGCCAGCTGGCGTAATAGCGAAGAGGCCCGCACCGATCGCCCTTCCCAACAGTTGCGCAGCCTGAATGG
CGAATGCGATTTATTCAACAAAGCCGCCGTCCCGTCAAGTCAGCGTAATGCTCTGCCAGTGTTACAACCA
ATTAACCAATTCTGATTAGAAAAACTCATCGAGCATCAAATGAAACTGCAATATATTCATATCAGGATTA
TCAATACCATATTTTTGAAAAAGCCGTTTCTGTAATGAAGGAGAAAACTCACCGAGGCAGTTCCATAGGA
TGGCAAGATCCTGGTATCGGTCTGCGATTCCGACTCGTCCAACATCAATACAACCTATTAATTTCCCCTC
GTCAAAAATAAGGTTATCAAGTGAGAAATCACCATGAGTGACGACTGAATCCGGTGAGAATGGCAAAAGC
TTATGCATTTCTTTCCAGACTTGTTCAACAGGCCAGCCATTACGCTCGTCATCAAAATCACTCGCATCAA
CCAAACCGTTATTCATTCGTGATTGCGCCTGAGCGAGACGAAATACGCGATCGCTGTTAAAAGGACAATT
ACAAACAGGAATCGAATGCAACCGGCGCAGGAACACTGCCAGCGCATCAACAATATTTTCACCTGAATCA
GGATATTCTTCTAATACCTGGAATGCTGTTTTCCCGGGGATCGCAGTGGTGAGTAACCATGCATCATCAG
GAGTACGGATAAAATGCTTGATGGTCGGAAGAGGCATAAATTCCGTCAGCCAGTTTAGTCTGACCATCTC
ATCTGTAACATCATTGGCAACGCTACCTTTGCCATGTTTCAGAAACAACTCTGGCGCATCGGGCTTCCCA
TACAATCGATAGATTGTCGCACCTGATTGCCCGACATTATCGCGAGCCCATTTATACCCATATAAATCAG
CATCCATGTTGGAATTTAATCGCGGCTTCGAGCAAGACGTTTCCCGTTGAATATGGCTCATAACACCCCT
TGTATTACTGTTTATGTAAGCAGACAGTTTTATTGTTCATGATGATATATTTTTATCTTGTGCAATGTAA
CATCAGAGATTTTGAGACACAACGTGGCTTTGTTGAATAAATCGAACTTTTGCTGAGTTGAAGGATCAGA
TCACGCATCTTCCCGACAACGCAGACCGTTCCGTGGCAAAGCAAAAGTTCAAAATCACCAACTGGTCCAC
CTACAACAAAGCTCTCATCAACCGTGGCTCCCTCACTTTCTGGCTGGATGATGGGGCGATTCAGGCCTGG
TATGAGTCAGCAACACCTTCTTCACGAGGCAGACCTCTCGACGGAGTTCCACTGAGCGTCAGACCCCGTA
GAAAAGATCAAAGGATCTTCTTGAGATCCTTTTTTTCTGCGCGTAATCTGCTGCTTGCAAACAAAAAAAC
CACCGCTACCAGCGGTGGTTTGTTTGCCGGATCAAGAGCTACCAACTCTTTTTCCGAAGGTAACTGGCTT
CAGCAGAGCGCAGATACCAAATACTGTTCTTCTAGTGTAGCCGTAGTTAGGCCACCACTTCAAGAACTCT
GTAGCACCGCCTACATACCTCGCTCTGCTAATCCTGTTACCAGTGGCTGCTGCCAGTGGCGATAAGTCGT
GTCTTACCGGGTTGGACTCAAGACGATAGTTACCGGATAAGGCGCAGCGGTCGGGCTGAACGGGGGGTTC
GTGCACACAGCCCAGCTTGGAGCGAACGACCTACACCGAACTGAGATACCTACAGCGTGAGCTATGAGAA
AGCGCCACGCTTCCCGAAGGGAGAAAGGCGGACAGGTATCCGGTAAGCGGCAGGGTCGGAACAGGAGAGC
GCACGAGGGAGCTTCCAGGGGGAAACGCCTGGTATCTTTATAGTCCTGTCGGGTTTCGCCACCTCTGACT
TGAGCGTCGATTTTTGTGATGCTCGTCAGGGGGGCGGAGCCTATGGAAAAACGCCAGCAACGCGGCCTTT
TTACGGTTCCTGGCCTTTTGCTGGCCTTTTGCTCACATGTTCTTTCCTGCGTTATCCCCTGATTCTGTGG
ATAACCGTATTACCGCCTTTGAGTGAGCTGATACCGCTCGCCGCAGCCGAACGACCGAGCGCAGCGAGTC
AGTGAGCGAGGAAGCGGAAGAAGCTCGCACATTCAGCAGCGTTTTTCAGCGCGTTTTCGATCAACGTTTC
AATGTTGGTATCAACACCAGGTTTAACTTTGAACTTATCGGCACTGACGGTTACTGATTTTGAACTTTTG
CTTTGCCACGGAACGGTCTGCGTTGTCGGGAAGATGCGTGATCTGATCCTTCAACTCAGCAAAAGTTCCC
AATACGCAAACCGCCTCTCCCCGCGCGTTGGCCGATTCATTAATGCAGCTGGCACGACAGGTTTCCCGAC
TGGAAAGCGGGCAGTGAGCGCAACGCAATTAATGTGAGTTAGCTCACTCATTAGGCACCCCAGGCTTTAC
ACTTTATGCTTCCGGCTCGTATGTTGTGTGGAATTGTGAGCGGATAACAATTTCACACAGGAAACAGCTA
TGACCATGATTACGCCAAGCTTGCATGCCTGCAGGTCGACTCTAGAGGATCCCCGGGTACCGAGCTCGAA
TTAGCTTGCATGCCTGCAGGTCAATTCCCTGGCATTATGCCCAGTACATGACCTTATGGGACTTTCCTAC
TTGGCAGTACATCTACGTATTAGTCATCGCTATTACCATG
Features (pLannotate 1.2.2; 20 found; start..end, strand, type, name):
     72..89      -  promoter       CMV promoter (fragment): human cytomegalovirus (CMV) immediate early promoter
    152..203     +  promoter       CMVd2 promoter: truncated human cytomegalovirus (CMV) immediate early promoter that yields moderately reduced expression relative to the full-length promoter
    294..365     -  CDS            UL24_HHV11 (fragment): Experimental evidence at protein level: Swiss-Prot protein existence level 1. May participate in nuclear egress of viral particles. Plays a role in the dispersal of several host nucleolar proteins including NCL/nucleolin and NPM1. Since deletion of host NCL/nucleolin negatively impact on nuclear egress, UL24 supposedly acts on this process through its effect on host nucleoli. From Human herpesvirus 1 (strain 17) (HHV-1) (Human herpes simplex virus 1).
    435..1430    +  CDS            ΔTK: truncated herpes simplex virus thymidine kinase (Salomon et al., 1995) confers sensitivity to nucleoside analogs such as acyclovir or ganciclovir
   1542..1703    +  CDS            UL122 (fragment): VIE2_HCMVT - Experimental evidence at protein level: Swiss-Prot protein existence level 1. Stimulates viral early and late gene expression and thus play a crucial role in the regulation of productive infection. In addition, activates quiescent cells to reenter the cell cycle and upregulates several E2F-responsive genes, which are responsible for pushing the cell into S phase. In S-phase, inhibits cellular DNA synthesis and blocks further cell cycle progression. From Human cytomegalovirus (strain Towne) (HHV-5) (Human herpesvirus 5).
   1711..2427    +  CDS            ZBTB21 (fragment): ZBT21_HUMAN - Also known as KIAA1227, ZNF295. Experimental evidence at protein level: Swiss-Prot protein existence level 1. Acts as a transcription repressor. From Homo sapiens (Human).
   2461..2514    +  CDS            3xFLAG (fragment): three tandem FLAG® epitope tags
   2518..2542    +  CDS            3xFLAG (fragment): three tandem FLAG® epitope tags
   2626..3417    +  CDS            neo: KKA2_KLEPN - Also known as kan, nptII. Experimental evidence at protein level: Swiss-Prot protein existence level 1. Resistance to kanamycin, neomycin, paromomycin, ribostamycin, butirosin and gentamicin B. From Klebsiella pneumoniae.
   4188..4344    +  CDS            lacZα (fragment): LacZα fragment of β-galactosidase; lacZ fragment
   4426..5241    -  CDS            KanR: aminoglycoside phosphotransferase; aph(3')-Ia; confers resistance to kanamycin in bacteria or G418 (Geneticin®) in eukaryotes
   5426..5566    +  CDS            TRA2_ECOLX (fragment): Protein predicted: Swiss-Prot protein existence level 4. Required for transposition of transposon Tn903. From Escherichia coli.
   5621..6209    +  rep_origin     ori: high-copy-number ColE1/pMB1/pBR322/pUC origin of replication
   6578..6667    +  CDS            lacI (fragment): lac repressor; lacI; The lac repressor binds to the lac operator to inhibit transcription in E. coli. This inhibition can be relieved by adding lactose or isopropyl-β-D-thiogalactopyranoside (IPTG).
   6680..6701    +  protein_bind   CAP binding site: CAP binding activates transcription in the presence of cAMP. E. coli catabolite activator protein
   6716..6746    +  promoter       lac promoter: promoter for the E. coli lac operon
   6754..6770    +  protein_bind   lac operator: The lac repressor binds to the lac operator to inhibit transcription in E. coli. This inhibition can be relieved by adding lactose or isopropyl-β-D-thiogalactopyranoside (IPTG). lac repressor encoded by lacI
   6807..6862    -  misc_feature   MCS: pUC18/19 multiple cloning site
   6863..6882    -  misc_feature   MCS (fragment): pUC18/19 multiple cloning site
   6888..6970    +  enhancer       CMV enhancer (fragment): human cytomegalovirus immediate early enhancer; contains an 18-bp deletion relative to the standard CMV enhancer
