[The description below was written by a language model from this plasmid's Addgene catalogue record and pLannotate feature annotations shown in this document.]
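Description:
pFETCh_ZBTB21 is a homology-directed repair donor plasmid built on the pFETCh_Donor backbone for CRISPR-mediated epitope tagging of the endogenous human ZBTB21 gene (also called ZNF295), a zinc-finger transcriptional repressor. It is a high-copy bacterial plasmid carrying a ColE1/pUC-type origin and a kanamycin resistance gene for selection in E. coli, along with pUC-derived remnants (lac promoter and operator, CAP site, lacZα and lacI fragments, and multiple cloning site pieces) that have no evident role in the tagging function.

The payload consists of ZBTB21 homology arms, assembled by Gibson cloning, flanking a 3xFLAG-P2A-NeoR cassette. The annotation shows a fragment of the ZBTB21 coding sequence, corresponding to the 5' arm covering the C-terminal end of the gene, followed directly by the 3xFLAG tag and then the neomycin phosphotransferase gene; the P2A element and the downstream 3' arm are not annotated individually, though an unannotated stretch follows neo. When a nuclease cut is made near the ZBTB21 stop codon, recombination places the FLAG tag in frame at the protein's C terminus. The P2A self-cleaving peptide lets the resistance protein be produced from the same endogenous transcript, so G418 resistance depends on correct in-frame integration at an expressed locus rather than on a separate promoter. Outside the arms, the table also shows CMV enhancer/promoter fragments upstream of a truncated herpes simplex virus thymidine kinase, which confers ganciclovir sensitivity and could in principle serve for counter-selection against random integration of the backbone, although the record does not state this use. The tagged cells are intended for ChIP-seq of the DNA-binding protein with a standard anti-FLAG antibody, the CETCh-seq approach.
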