Addgene plasmid #135727: pFETCh_ZBTB21
Purpose: Donor vector for 3' FLAG tag of human ZBTB21
Depositing lab: Richard M. Myers. Depositing organization: HudsonAlpha Institute for Biotechnology. Publication: CETCh-seq: CRISPR epitope tagging ChIP-seq of DNA-binding proteins. Savic D, Partridge EC, Newberry KM, Smith SB, Meadows SK, Roberts BS, Mackiewicz M, Mendenhall EM, Myers RM. Genome Res. 2015 Sep 9. 10.1101/gr.193540.115 PubMed 26355004.
Backbone
  Vector backbone: pFETCh_Donor
  Vector type: CRISPR
Growth in bacteria
  Bacterial resistance: Kanamycin, 50 μg/mL
  Growth temperature: 37°C
  Growth strain: DH5alpha
  Copy number: High Copy
Gene/Insert
  Gene/Insert name: ZBTB21 Homology arms
  Species: H. sapiens (human)
  Entrez Gene: ZBTB21 (a.k.a. ZNF295)
  Tag / fusion protein: 3XFLAG-P2A-NeoR (C terminal on insert)
  Cloning method: Gibson Cloning
Terms and licenses: Academic/Nonprofit Terms; Industry Terms: Not Available to Industry
How to cite: pFETCh_ZBTB21 was a gift from Richard M. Myers (Addgene plasmid # 135727 ; http://n2t.net/addgene:135727 ; RRID:Addgene_135727)
